>Addgene plasmid #91982 | pLJM1-FH-AGO2-S828A | addgene full sequence | sequence record 181817 | Addgene NGS Result
TATGCCAAGTACGCCCCCTATTGACGTCAATGACGGTAAATGGCCCGCCTGGCATTATGCCCAGTACATG
ACCTTATGGGACTTTCCTACTTGGCAGTACATCTACGTATTAGTCATCGCTATTACCATGGTGATGCGGT
TTTGGCAGTACATCAATGGGCGTGGATAGCGGTTTGACTCACGGGGATTTCCAAGTCTCCACCCCATTGA
CGTCAATGGGAGTTTGTTTTGGCACCAAAATCAACGGGACTTTCCAAAATGTCGTAACAACTCCGCCCCA
TTGACGCAAATGGGCGGTAGGCGTGTACGGTGGGAGGTCTATATAAGCAGAGCTGGTTTAGTGAACCGTC
AGATCCGCTAGCGCTACCGGGTACAAGTCCGGACTCAGATCTCGAGCTCAAGCTTCGAATTCGCCATGGA
CTACAAGGACGACGATGACAAGTACCCTTATGACGTGCCCGATTACGCTAGCGGCCGCATGTACTCGGGA
GCCGGCCCCGCACTTGCACCTCCTGCGCCGCCGCCCCCCATCCAAGGATATGCCTTCAAGCCTCCACCTA
GACCCGACTTTGGGACCTCCGGGAGAACAATCAAATTACAGGCCAATTTCTTCGAAATGGACATCCCCAA
AATTGACATCTATCATTATGAATTGGATATCAAGCCAGAGAAGTGCCCGAGGAGAGTTAACAGGGAAATC
GTGGAACACATGGTCCAGCACTTTAAAACACAGATCTTTGGGGATCGGAAGCCCGTGTTTGACGGCAGGA
AGAATCTATACACAGCCATGCCCCTTCCGATTGGGAGGGACAAGGTGGAGCTGGAGGTCACGCTGCCAGG
AGAAGGCAAGGATCGCATCTTCAAGGTGTCCATCAAGTGGGTGTCCTGCGTGAGCTTGCAGGCGTTACAC
GATGCACTTTCAGGGCGGCTGCCCAGCGTCCCTTTTGAGACGATCCAGGCCCTGGACGTGGTCATGAGGC
ACTTGCCATCCATGAGGTACACCCCCGTGGGCCGCTCCTTCTTCACCGCGTCCGAAGGCTGCTCTAACCC
TCTTGGCGGGGGCCGAGAAGTGTGGTTTGGCTTCCATCAGTCCGTCCGGCCTTCTCTCTGGAAAATGATG
CTGAATATTGATGTGTCAGCAACAGCGTTTTACAAGGCACAGCCAGTAATCGAGTTTGTTTGTGAAGTTT
TGGATTTTAAAAGTATTGAAGAACAACAAAAACCTCTGACAGATTCCCAAAGGGTAAAGTTTACCAAAGA
AATTAAAGGTCTAAAGGTGGAGATAACGCACTGTGGGCAGATGAAGAGGAAGTACCGTGTCTGCAATGTG
ACCCGGCGGCCCGCCAGTCACCAAACATTCCCGCTGCAGCAGGAGAGCGGGCAGACGGTGGAGTGCACGG
TGGCCCAGTATTTCAAGGACAGGCACAAGTTGGTTCTGCGCTACCCCCACCTCCCATGTTTACAAGTCGG
ACAGGAGCAGAAACACACCTACCTTCCCCTGGAGGTCTGTAACATTGTGGCAGGACAAAGATGTATTAAA
AAATTAACGGACAATCAGACCTCAACCATGATCAGAGCGACTGCTAGGTCGGCGCCCGATCGGCAAGAAG
AGATTAGCAAATTGATGCGAAGTGCAAGTTTCAACACAGATCCATACGTCCGTGAATTTGGAATCATGGT
CAAAGATGAGATGACAGACGTGACTGGGCGGGTGCTGCAGCCGCCCTCCATCCTCTACGGGGGCAGGAAT
AAAGCTATTGCGACCCCTGTCCAGGGCGTCTGGGACATGCGGAAC
[405 nt withheld, positions 1796-2200]
AACAACATCCTGCTGCCCCAGGGCAGGCCGCCGGTGTTCCAGCAGCCCGTCATCTTTCTGGGAGCAGACG
TCACTCACCCCCCCGCCGGGGATGGGAAGAAGCCCTCCATTGCCGCCGTGGTGGGCAGCATGGACGCCCA
CCCCAATCGCTACTGCGCCACCGTGCGCGTGCAGCAGCACCGGCAGGAGATCATACAAGACCTGGCCGCC
ATGGTCCGCGAGCTCCTCATCCAGTTCTACAAGTCCACGCGCTTCAAGCCCACCCGCATCATCTTCTACC
GCGACGGTGTCTCTGAAGGCCAGTTCCAGCAGGTTCTCCACCACGAGTTGCTGGCCATCCGTGAGGCCTG
TATCAAGCTAGAAAAAGACTACCAGCCCGGGATCACCTTCATCGTGGTGCAGAAGAGGCACCACACCCGG
CTCTTCTGCACTGACAAGAACGAGCGGGTTGGGAAAAGTGGAAACATTCCAGCAGGCACGACTGTGGACA
CGAAAATCACCCACCCCACCGAGTTCGACTTCTACCTGTGTAGTCACGCTGGCATCCAGGGGACAAGCAG
GCCTTCGCACTATCACGTCCTCTGGGACGACAATCGTTTCTCCTCTGATGAGCTGCAGATCCTAACCTAC
CAGCTGTGTCACACCTACGTGCGCTGCACACGCTCCGTGTCCATCCCAGCGCCAGCATACTACGCTCACC
TGGTGGCCTTCCGGGCCAGGTACCACCTGGTGGATAAGGAACATGACAGTGCTGAAGGAGCCCATACCTC
TGGGCAGAGTAACGGGCGAGACCACCAAGCACTGGCCAAGGCGGTCCAGGTTCACCAAGACACTCTGCGC
ACCATGTACTTTGCTTGAGAATTCTCGACCTCGAGACAAATGGCAGTATTCATCCACAATTTTAAAAGAA
AAGGGGGGATTGGGGGGTACAGTGCAGGGGAAAGAATAGTAGACATAATAGCAACAGACATACAAACTAA
AGAATTACAAAAACAAATTACAAAAATTCAAAATTTTCGGGTTTATTACAGGGACAGCAGAGATCCACTT
TGGCCGCGGCTCGAGGGGGTTGGGGTTGCGCCTTTTCCAAGGCAGCCCTGGGTTTGCGCAGGGACGCGGC
TGCTCTGGGCGTGGTTCCGGGAAACGCAGCGGCGCCGACCCTGGGTCTCGCACATTCTTCACGTCCGTTC
GCAGCGTCACCCGGATCTTCGCCGCTACCCTTGTGGGCCCCCCGGCGACGCTTCCTGCTCCGCCCCTAAG
TCGGGAAGGTTCCTTGCGGTTCGCGGCGTGCCGGACGTGACAAACGGAAGCCGCACGTCTCACTAGTACC
CTCGCAGACGGACAGCGCCAGGGAGCAATGGCAGCGCGCCGACCGCGATGGGCTGTGGCCAATAGCGGCT
GCTCAGCAGGGCGCGCCGAGAGCAGCGGCCGGGAAGGGGCGGTGCGGGAGGCGGGGTGTGGGGCGGTAGT
GTGGGCCCTGTTCCTGCCCGCGCGGTGTTCCGCATTCTGCAAGCCTCCGGAGCGCACGTCGGCAGTCGGC
TCCCTCGTTGACCGAATCACCGACCTCTCTCCCCAGGGGGATCCACCGGAGCTTACCATGACCGAGTACA
AGCCCACGGTGCGCCTCGCCACCCGCGACGACGTCCCCAGGGCCGTACGCACCCTCGCCGCCGCGTTCGC
CGACTACCCCGCCACGCGCCACACCGTCGATCCGGACCGCCACATCGAGCGGGTCACCGAGCTGCAAGAA
CTCTTCCTCACGCGCGTCGGGCTCGACATCGGCAAGGTGTGGGTCGCGGACGACGGCGCCGCGGTGGCGG
TCTGGACCACGCCGGAGAGCGTCGAAGCGGGGGCGGTGTTCGCCGAGATCGGCCCGCGCATGGCCGAGTT
GAGCGGTTCCCGGCTGGCCGCGCAGCAACAGATGGAAGGCCTCCTGGCGCCGCACCGGCCCAAGGAGCCC
GCGTGGTTCCTGGCCACCGTCGGCGTCTCGCCCGACCACCAGGGCAAGGGTCTGGGCAGCGCCGTCGTGC
TCCCCGGAGTGGAGGCGGCCGAGCGCGCCGGGGTGCCCGCCTTCCTGGAGACCTCCGCGCCCCGCAACCT
CCCCTTCTACGAGCGGCTCGGCTTCACCGTCACCGCCGACGTCGAGGTGCCCGAAGGACCGCGCACCTGG
TGCATGACCCGCAAGCCCGGTGCCTGACGCCCGCCCCACGACCCGCAGCGCCCGACCGAAAGGAGCGCAC
GACCCCATGCATCGGTACCTTTAAGACCAATGACTTACAAGGCAGCTGTAGATCTTAGCCACTTTTTAAA
AGAAAAGGGGGGACTGGAAGGGCTAATTCACTCCCAACGAAGACAAGATCTGCTTTTTGCTTGTACTGGG
TCTCTCTGGTTAGACCAGATCTGAGCCTGGGAGCTCTCTGGCTAACTAGGGAACCCACTGCTTAAGCCTC
AATAAAGCTTGCCTTGAGTGCTTCAAGTAGTGTGTGCCCGTCTGTTGTGTGACTCTGGTAACTAGAGATC
CCTCAGACCCTTTTAGTCAGTGTGGAAAATCTCTAGCAGTAGTAGTTCATGTCATCTTATTATTCAGTAT
TTATAACTTGCAAAGAAATGAATATCAGAGAGTGAGAGGAACTTGTTTATTGCAGCTTATAATGGTTACA
AATAAAGCAATAGCATCACAAATTTCACAAATAAAGCATTTTTTTCACTGCATTCTAGTTGTGGTTTGTC
CAAACTCATCAATGTATCTTATCATGTCTGGCTCTAGCTATCCCGCCCCTAACTCCGCCCATCCCGCCCC
TAACTCCGCCCAGTTCCGCCCATTCTCCGCCCCATGGCTGACTAATTTTTTTTATTTATGCAGAGGCCGA
GGCCGCCTCGGCCTCTGAGCTATTCCAGAAGTAGTGAGGAGGCTTTTTTGGAGGCCTAGGGACGTACCCA
ATTCGCCCTATAGTGAGTCGTATTACGCGCGCTCACTGGCCGTCGTTTTACAACGTCGTGACTGGGAAAA
CCCTGGCGTTACCCAACTTAATCGCCTTGCAGCACATCCCCCTTTCGCCAGCTGGCGTAATAGCGAAGAG
GCCCGCACCGATCGCCCTTCCCAACAGTTGCGCAGCCTGAATGGCGAATGGG
[124 nt withheld, positions 5333-5456]
C
[91 nt withheld, positions 5458-5548]
A
[49 nt withheld, positions 5550-5598]
CCTTTGACGTTGGAGTCCACGTTCTTT
[37 nt withheld, positions 5626-5662]
ACCCTATCTCGGTCTATTCTTTTGATTTATAAGGGATTTTGCCGATTTCGGCCTATTGGTTAAAAAATGA
GCTGATTTAACAAAAATTTAACGCGAATTTTAACAAAATATTAACGCTTACAATTTAGGTGGCACTTTTC
GGGGAAATGTGCGCGGAACCCCTATTTGTTTATTTTTCTAAATACATTCAAATATGTATCCGCTCATGAG
ACAATAACCCTGATAAATGCTTCAATAATATTGAAAAAGGAAGAGTATGAGTATTCAACATTTCCGTGTC
GCCCTTATTCCCTTTTTTGCGGCATTTTGCCTTCCTGTTTTTGCTCACCCAGAAACGCTGGTGAAAGTAA
AAGATGCTGAAGATCAGTTGGGTGCACGAGTGGGTTACATCGAACTGGATCTCAACAGCGGTAAGATCCT
TGAGAGTTTTCGCCCCGAAGAACGTTTTCCAATGATGAGCACTTTTAAAGTTCTGCTATGTGGCGCGGTA
TTATCCCGTATTGACGCCGGGCAAGAGCAACTCGGTCGCCGCATACACTATTCTCAGAATGACTTGGTTG
AGTACTCACCAGTCACAGAAAAGCATCTTACGGATGGCATGACAGTAAGAGAATTATGCAGTGCTGCCAT
AACCATGAGTGATAACACTGCGGCCAACTTACTTCTGACAACGATCGGAGGACCGAAGGAGCTAACCGCT
TTTTTGCACAACATGGGGGATCATGTAACTCGCCTTGATCGTTGGGAACCGGAGCTGAATGAAGCCATAC
CAAACGACGAGCGTGACACCACGATGCCTGTAGCAATGGCAACAACGTTGCGCAAACTATTAACTGGCGA
ACTACTTACTCTAGCTTCCCGGCAACAATTAATAGACTGGATGGAGGCGGATAAAGTTGCAGGACCACTT
CTGCGCTCGGCCCTTCCGGCTGGCTGGTTTATTGCTGATAAATCTGGAGCCGGTGAGCGTGGGTCTCGCG
GTATCATTGCAGCACTGGGGCCAGATGGTAAGCCCTCCCGTATCGTAGTTATCTACACGACGGGGAGTCA
GGCAACTATGGATGAACGAAATAGACAGATCGCTGAGATAGGTGCCTCACTGATTAAGCATTGGTAACTG
TCAGACCAAGTTTACTCATATATACTTTAGATTGATTTAAAACTTCATTTTTAATTTAAAAGGATCTAGG
TGAAGATCCTTTTTGATAATCTCATGACCAAAATCCCTTAACGTGAGTTTTCGTTCCACTGAGCGTCAGA
CCCCGTAGAAAAGATCAAAGGATCTTCTTGAGATCCTTTTTTTCTGCGCGTAATCTGCTGCTTGCAAACA
AAAAAACCACCGCTACCAGCGGTGGTTTGTTTGCCGGATCAAGAGCTACCAACTCTTTTTCCGAAGGTAA
CTGGCTTCAGCAGAGCGCAGATACCAAATACTGTTCTTCTAGTGTAGCCGTAGTTAGGCCACCACTTCAA
GAACTCTGTAGCACCGCCTACATACCTCGCTCTGCTAATCCTGTTACCAGTGGCTGCTGCCAGTGGCGAT
AAGTCGTGTCTTACCGGGTTGGACTCAAGACGATAGTTACCGGATAAGGCGCAGCGGTCGGGCTGAACGG
GGGGTTCGTGCACACAGCCCAGCTTGGAGCGAACGACCTACACCGAACTGAGATACCTACAGCGTGAGCT
ATGAGAAAGCGCCACGCTTCCCGAAGGGAGAAAGGCGGACAGGTATCCGGTAAGCGGCAGGGTCGGAACA
GGAGAGCGCACGAGGGAGCTTCCAGGGGGAAACGCCTGGTATCTTTATAGTCCTGTCGGGTTTCGCCACC
TCTGACTTGAGCGTCGATTTTTGTGATGCTCGTCAGGGGGGCGGAGCCTATGGAAAAACGCCAGCAACGC
GGCCTTTTTACGGTTCCTGGCCTTTTGCTGGCCTTTTGCTCACATGTTCTTTCCTGCGTTATCCCCTGAT
TCTGTGGATAACCGTATTACCGCCTTTGAGTGAGCTGATACCGCTCGCCGCAGCCGAACGACCGAGCGCA
GCGAGTCAGTGAGCGAGGAAGCGGAAGAGCGCCCAATACGCAAACCGCCTCTCCCCGCGCGTTGGCCGAT
TCATTAATGCAGCTGGCACGACAGGTTTCCCGACTGGAAAGCGGGCAGTGAGCGCAACGCAATTAATGTG
AGTTAGCTCACTCATTAGGCACCCCAGGCTTTACACTTTATGCTTCCGGCTCGTATGTTGTGTGGAATTG
TGAGCGGATAACAATTTCACACAGGAAACAGCTATGACCATGATTACGCCAAGCGCGCAATTAACCCTCA
CTAAAGGGAACAAAAGCTGGAGCTGCAAGCTTAATGTAGTCTTATGCAATACTCTTGTAGTCTTGCAACA
TGGTAACGATGAGTTAGCAACATGCCTTACAAGGAGAGAAAAAGCACCGTGCATGCCGATTGGTGGAAGT
AAGGTGGTACGATCGTGCCTTATTAGGAAGGCAACAGACGGGTCTGACATGGATTGGACGAACCACTGAA
TTGCCGCATTGCAGAGATATTGTATTTAAGTGCCTAGCTCGATACATAAACGGGTCTCTCTGGTTAGACC
AGATCTGAGCCTGGGAGCTCTCTGGCTAACTAGGGAACCCACTGCTTAAGCCTCAATAAAGCTTGCCTTG
AGTGCTTCAAGTAGTGTGTGCCCGTCTGTTGTGTGACTCTGGTAACTAGAGATCCCTCAGACCCTTTTAG
TCAGTGTGGAAAATCTCTAGCAGTGGCGCCCGAACAGGGACTTGAAAGCGAAAGGGAAACCAGAGGAGCT
CTCTCGACGCAGGACTCGGCTTGCTGAAGCGCGCACGGCAAGAGGCGAGGGGCGGCGACTGGTGAGTACG
CCAAAAATTTTGACTAGCGGAGGCTAGAAGGAGAGAGATGGGTGCGAGAGCGTCAGTATTAAGCGGGGGA
GAATTAGATCGCGATGGGAAAAAATTCGGTTAAGGCCAGGGGGAAAGAAAAAATATAAATTAAAACATAT
AGTATGGGCAAGCAGGGAGCTAGAACGATTCGCAGTTAATCCTGGCCTGTTAGAAACATCAGAAGGCTGT
AGACAAATACTGGGACAGCTACAACCATCCCTTCAGACAGGATCAGAAGAACTTAGATCATTATATAATA
CAGTAGCAACCCTCTATTGTGTGCATCAAAGGATAGAGATAAAAGACACCAAGGAAGCTTTAGACAAGAT
AGAGGAAGAGCAAAACAAAAGTAAGACCACCGCACAGCAAGCGGCCGCTGATCTTCAGACCTGGAGGAGG
AGATATGAGGGACAATTGGAGAAGTGAATTATATAAATATAAAGTAGTAAAAATTGAACCATTAGGAGTA
GCACCCACCAAGGCAAAGAGAAGAGTGGTGCAGAGAGAAAAAAGAGCAGTGGGAATAGGAGCTTTGTTCC
TTGGGTTCTTGGGAGCAGCAGGAAGCACTATGGGCGCAGCGTCAATGACGCTGACGGTACAGGCCAGACA
ATTATTGTCTGGTATAGTGCAGCAGCAGAACAATTTGCTGAGGGCTATTGAGGCGCAACAGCATCTGTTG
CAACTCACAGTCTGGGGCATCAAGCAGCTCCAGGCAAGAATCCTGGCTGTGGAAAGATACCTAAAGGATC
AACAGCTCCTGGGGATTTGGGGTTGCTCTGGAAAACTCATTTGCACCACTGCTGTGCCTTGGAATGCTAG
TTGGAGTAATAAATCTCTGGAACAGATTTGGAATCACACGACCTGGATGGAGTGGGACAGAGAAATTAAC
AATTACACAAGCTTAATACACTCCTTAATTGAAGAATCGCAAAACCAGCAAGAAAAGAATGAACAAGAAT
TATTGGAATTAGATAAATGGGCAAGTTTGTGGAATTGGTTTAACATAACAAATTGGCTGTGGTATATAAA
ATTATTCATAATGATAGTAGGAGGCTTGGTAGGTTTAAGAATAGTTTTTGCTGTACTTTCTATAGTGAAT
AGAGTTAGGCAGGGATATTCACCATTATCGTTTCAGACCCACCTCCCAACCCCGAGGGGACCCGACAGGC
CCGAAGGAATAGAAGAAGAAGGTGGAGAGAGAGACAGAGACAGATCCATTCGATTAGTGAACGGATCTCG
ACGGTATCGATCACGAGACTAGCCTCGAGCGGCCGCCCCCTTCACCGAGGGCCTATTTCCCATGATTCCT
TCATATTTGCATATACGATACAAGGCTGTTAGAGAGATAATTGGAATTAATTTGACTGTAAACACAAAGA
TATTAGTACAAAATACGTGACGTAGAAAGTAATAATTTCTTGGGTAGTTTGCAGTTTTAAAATTATGTTT
TAAAATGGACTATCA
Features (pLannotate 1.2.2; 30 found; start..end, strand, type, name):
    131..334     +  promoter       CMV promoter: human cytomegalovirus (CMV) immediate early promoter
    378..412     +  misc_feature   MCS (fragment): multiple cloning site
    422..442     +  CDS            FLAG (fragment): FLAG® epitope tag, followed by an enterokinase cleavage site
    479..3055    +  CDS            AGO2 (sequence partly withheld): AGO2_HUMAN - Also known as EIF2C2. Experimental evidence at protein level: Swiss-Prot protein existence level 1. Required for RNA-mediated gene silencing (RNAi) by the RNA- induced silencing complex (RISC). The 'minimal RISC' appears to include AGO2 bound to a short guide RNA such as a microRNA (miRNA) or short interfering RNA (siRNA). These guide RNAs direct RISC to complementary mRNAs that are targets for RISC-mediated gene silencing. The precise mechanism of gene silencing depends on the degree of complementarity between the miRNA or siRNA and its target. Binding of RISC to a perfectly comp
   3100..3217    +  misc_feature   cPPT/CTS: central polypurine tract and central termination sequence of HIV-1
   3266..3776    +  promoter       hPGK promoter: human phosphoglycerate kinase 1 promoter
   3798..4397    +  CDS            PuroR: puromycin N-acetyltransferase; pac from Streptomyces alboniger; confers resistance to puromycin
   4440..4523    +  CDS            nef (fragment): NEF_HV1Z2 - Experimental evidence at protein level: Swiss-Prot protein existence level 1. Extracellular Nef protein targets CD4(+) T-lymphocytes for apoptosis by interacting with CXCR4 surface receptors. From Human immunodeficiency virus type 1 group M subtype D (isolate Z2/CDC-Z34) (HIV-1).
   4525..4758    +  LTR            3' LTR (ΔU3): self-inactivating 3' long terminal repeat (LTR) from HIV-1
   4830..4951    +  polyA_signal   SV40 poly(A) signal: SV40 polyadenylation signal
   4991..5126    +  rep_origin     SV40 ori: SV40 origin of replication
   5147..5165    -  promoter       T7 promoter: promoter for bacteriophage T7 RNA polymerase
   5173..5328    +  CDS            lacZα (fragment): LacZα fragment of β-galactosidase; lacZ fragment
   5333..5761    +  rep_origin     f1 ori (sequence partly withheld): f1 bacteriophage origin of replication; arrow indicates direction of (+) strand synthesis
   5814..5918    +  promoter       AmpR promoter: bla
   5919..6779    +  CDS            AmpR: β-lactamase; bla; confers resistance to ampicillin, carbenicillin, and related antibiotics
   6950..7538    +  rep_origin     ori: high-copy-number ColE1/pMB1/pBR322/pUC origin of replication
   7721..7813    +  CDS            lacI (fragment): lac repressor; lacI; The lac repressor binds to the lac operator to inhibit transcription in E. coli. This inhibition can be relieved by adding lactose or isopropyl-β-D-thiogalactopyranoside (IPTG).
   7826..7847    +  protein_bind   CAP binding site: CAP binding activates transcription in the presence of cAMP. E. coli catabolite activator protein
   7862..7892    +  promoter       lac promoter: promoter for the E. coli lac operon
   7900..7916    +  protein_bind   lac operator: The lac repressor binds to the lac operator to inhibit transcription in E. coli. This inhibition can be relieved by adding lactose or isopropyl-β-D-thiogalactopyranoside (IPTG). lac repressor encoded by lacI
   7961..7979    +  promoter       T3 promoter: promoter for bacteriophage T3 RNA polymerase
   8007..8233    +  promoter       RSV promoter: Rous sarcoma virus enhancer/promoter
   8234..8414    +  LTR            5' LTR (truncated): truncated 5' long terminal repeat (LTR) from HIV-1
   8461..8586    +  misc_feature   HIV-1 Ψ: packaging signal of human immunodeficiency virus type 1
   8570..8933    +  CDS            HIV-1 gag (fragment): gag protein from human immunodeficiency virus 1; gag
   9079..9312    +  misc_feature   RRE: The Rev response element (RRE) of HIV-1 allows for Rev-dependent mRNA export from the nucleus to the cytoplasm.
   9689..9789    +  CDS            Rev (fragment): human immunodeficiency virus 1 (HIV-1) Rev protein; rev; enhances nuclear export of unspliced and incompletely spliced viral mRNAs
   9839..5       +  promoter       U6 promoter (fragment) (across the origin): RNA polymerase III promoter for human U6 snRNA
  10013..130     +  enhancer       CMV enhancer (fragment) (across the origin): human cytomegalovirus immediate early enhancer; contains an 18-bp deletion relative to the standard CMV enhancer
