[The description below was written by a language model from this plasmid's Addgene catalogue record and pLannotate feature annotations shown in this document.]
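Description:
pLJM1-FH-AGO2-S828A is a lentiviral mammalian expression plasmid of about 10 kb built on the pLJM1 backbone. It encodes human Argonaute 2 (AGO2, also called EIF2C2) carrying an S828A substitution and an N-terminal FLAG-HA tandem epitope tag. It is maintained in E. coli through a high-copy ColE1/pUC-type origin with ampicillin resistance (bla), and also carries an f1 origin, an SV40 origin, and remnants of a lac/T7/T3 cloning region. The annotated feature table detects the FLAG sequence just upstream of the AGO2 reading frame but does not separately call the HA tag, which is stated only in the catalogue fields. The parental AGO2 coding sequence was amplified from an earlier AGO2 plasmid, and the cloning sites used are not recorded.

The viral portion follows a third-generation, self-inactivating design. An RSV promoter fused to a truncated HIV-1 5' LTR drives genomic RNA production in packaging cells, followed by the Ψ packaging signal, a gag fragment and the RRE for Rev-dependent export, and the cassette ends in a ΔU3 3' LTR. Within the transfer region, the CMV enhancer/promoter drives FLAG-HA-AGO2(S828A). After a cPPT/CTS element, a human PGK promoter expresses puromycin N-acetyltransferase, allowing selection of stably transduced cells. A residual U6 promoter fragment sits upstream of CMV.

Replacing serine 828 with alanine removes a potential phosphorylation site. The construct comes from a study of an Argonaute phosphorylation cycle in microRNA-mediated silencing, so it suits stable expression of a non-phosphorylatable AGO2 variant, with the tags available for detection or immunopurification.
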