Addgene plasmid #91982: pLJM1-FH-AGO2-S828A
Purpose: Expresses FLAG-HA-AGO2 (S828A)
Depositing lab: Joshua Mendell. Depositing organization: University of Texas Southwestern Medical Center. Publication: An Argonaute phosphorylation cycle promotes microRNA-mediated silencing. Golden RJ, Chen B, Li T, Braun J, Manjunath H, Chen X, Wu J, Schmid V, Chang TC, Kopp F, Ramirez-Martinez A, Tagliabracci VS, Chen ZJ, Xie Y, Mendell JT. Nature. 2017 Feb 9;542(7640):197-202. doi: 10.1038/nature21025. Epub 2017 Jan 23. PubMed 28114302.
Backbone
  Vector backbone: pLJM1
  Backbone manufacturer: David Sabatini Lab (Addgene #19319)
  Vector type: Mammalian Expression, Lentiviral
  Selectable markers: Puromycin
Growth in bacteria
  Bacterial resistance: Ampicillin, 100 μg/mL
  Growth temperature: 37°C
  Growth strain: NEB Stable
  Copy number: Unknown
Gene/Insert
  Gene/Insert name: AGO2
  Species: H. sapiens (human)
  Mutation: S828A
  Entrez Gene: AGO2 (a.k.a. CASC7, EIF2C2, LESKRES, LINC00980, PPD, Q10)
  Tag / fusion protein: FLAG-HA (N terminal on insert)
  Cloning method: Restriction Enzyme; 5′ cloning site Unknown (unknown if destroyed); 3′ cloning site Unknown (unknown if destroyed)
Resource information
  A portion of this plasmid was derived from a plasmid made by: The parental AGO2 sequence used for this construct was amplified from a Thomas Tuschl lab plasmid (Addgene plasmid # 10822).
Terms and licenses: Academic/Nonprofit Terms; Industry Terms: Not Available to Industry
How to cite: pLJM1-FH-AGO2-S828A was a gift from Joshua Mendell (Addgene plasmid # 91982 ; http://n2t.net/addgene:91982 ; RRID:Addgene_91982)
